Features (pLannotate 1.2.2; 39 found; start..end, strand, type, name):
      3..89      -  CDS            traI (fragment): TRAI6_ECOLX - Experimental evidence at protein level: Swiss-Prot protein existence level 1. The initiation process of transfer DNA synthesis requires the interaction of at least three plasmid-specific components (TraH, I, and J) at the transfer origin resulting in the assembly of a specialised nucleoprotein complex - the relaxosome. Site- and strand-specific cleavage at the transfer origin is dependent on TraI and TraJ. From Escherichia coli.
    127..498     -  CDS            traJ: oriT-recognizing protein; traJ
    531..640     -  oriT           oriT: incP origin of transfer
    772..962     +  rep_origin     ori (fragment): high-copy-number ColE1/pMB1/pBR322/pUC origin of replication
   1321..1971    -  CDS            TetR: tetracycline resistance regulatory protein; tetR
   2077..2326    +  CDS            TcR (fragment): tetracycline efflux protein; tetA; confers resistance to tetracycline
   2436..2460    -  misc_feature   RB T-DNA repeat: right border repeat from nopaline C58 T-DNA
   2616..2799    +  promoter       NOS promoter: nopaline synthase promoter NOS promoter
   2820..3614    +  CDS            NeoR/KanR: aminoglycoside phosphotransferase from Tn5; aph(3')-II (or nptII); confers resistance to neomycin, kanamycin, and G418 (Geneticin®)
   3635..3784    +  CDS            ble (fragment): BLE_KLEPN - Experimental evidence at protein level: Swiss-Prot protein existence level 1. Binding protein with a strong affinity to the bleomycin family of antibiotics. Binds to CL990; an antimitotic-antibiotic compound. From Klebsiella pneumoniae.
   3791..3997    +  CDS            ocd (fragment): OCD_AGRFC - Experimental evidence at protein level: Swiss-Prot protein existence level 1. Catalyzes the conversion of L-ornithine into L-proline with release of ammonia. Is involved in the utilization of nopaline, a catabolic pathway that proceeds through L-arginine and L-ornithine to L-proline. Nopaline is a predominant opine in plant cells transformed with Ti plasmid pTiC58. From Agrobacterium fabrum (strain C58 / ATCC 33970) (Agrobacterium tumefaciens (strain C58)).
   4004..4256    +  terminator     NOS terminator: nopaline synthase terminator and poly(A) signal
   4260..4703    +  CDS            M13 gene III (fragment) (sequence partly withheld): pIII; III; minor coat protein
   4702..4792    +  CDS            lacI (fragment): lac repressor; lacI; The lac repressor binds to the lac operator to inhibit transcription in E. coli. This inhibition can be relieved by adding lactose or isopropyl-β-D-thiogalactopyranoside (IPTG).
   4805..4826    +  protein_bind   CAP binding site: CAP binding activates transcription in the presence of cAMP. E. coli catabolite activator protein
   4841..4871    +  promoter       lac promoter: promoter for the E. coli lac operon
   4875..4897    +  protein_bind   lac operator (fragment): The lac repressor binds to the lac operator to inhibit transcription in E. coli. This inhibition can be relieved by adding lactose or isopropyl-β-D-thiogalactopyranoside (IPTG). lac repressor encoded by lacI
   4932..4952    -  misc_feature   MCS (fragment): pUC18/19 multiple cloning site
   5443..5784    +  promoter       CaMV 35S promoter: strong constitutive promoter from cauliflower mosaic virus
   5810..5834    +  protein_bind   attB1: mutant version of attB; recombination site for the Gateway® BP reaction BP Clonase™
   6466..6490    -  protein_bind   attB2: mutant version of attB; recombination site for the Gateway® BP reaction BP Clonase™
   6519..6608    +  CDS            3xHA: three tandem HA epitope tags
   6642..6894    +  terminator     NOS terminator: nopaline synthase terminator and poly(A) signal
   7323..7575    -  terminator     NOS terminator: nopaline synthase terminator and poly(A) signal
   7599..8027    -  CDS            nos (fragment): DHNO_AGRT7 - Protein inferred from homology: Swiss-Prot protein existence level 3. From Agrobacterium tumefaciens (strain T37).
   8043..9068    -  CDS            HygR: aminoglycoside phosphotransferase from E. coli; aph(4)-Ia; confers resistance to hygromycin
   9078..9422    -  promoter       CaMV 35S promoter: strong constitutive promoter from cauliflower mosaic virus
   9079..9125    -  promoter       minimal CaMV 35S promoter: minimal 35S promoter from cauliflower mosaic virus
   9528..9683    +  CDS            lacZα (fragment) (sequence partly withheld): LacZα fragment of β-galactosidase; lacZ fragment
   9681..9981    +  rep_origin     M13 ori (fragment) (sequence partly withheld): M13 bacteriophage origin of replication; arrow indicates direction of (+) strand synthesis
   9982..10112   +  CDS            lacI (fragment): lac repressor; lacI; The lac repressor binds to the lac operator to inhibit transcription in E. coli. This inhibition can be relieved by adding lactose or isopropyl-β-D-thiogalactopyranoside (IPTG).
  10166..10190   -  misc_feature   LB T-DNA repeat: left border repeat from nopaline C58 T-DNA
  11699..11762   -  CDS            TetR (fragment): tetracycline resistance regulatory protein; tetR
  11786..12934   -  CDS            trfA: trans-acting replication protein that binds to and activates oriV
  13233..14027   -  CDS            KanR: aminoglycoside phosphotransferase; aphA-3; confers resistance to kanamycin
  14219..14986   +  mobile_element IS1: prokaryotic transposable element IS1
  14995..15144   -  CDS            satA (fragment): STA_BACSU - Also known as yyaR. Experimental evidence at protein level: Swiss-Prot protein existence level 1. Involved in resistance to streptothricin, a broad-spectrum antibiotic produced by streptomycetes. Detoxifies streptothricin via acetylation of the beta amino group of the first beta-lysyl moiety of streptothricin. From Bacillus subtilis (strain 168).
  15340..15615   -  CDS            klaC (fragment): KLAC_ECOLX - Also known as telB. Protein predicted: Swiss-Prot protein existence level 4. Belongs to the kla operon, which is associated with cryptic tellurite resistance, and IncW plasmid fertility inhibition. From Escherichia coli.
  15679..16310   -  rep_origin     oriV: incP origin of replication
>Addgene plasmid | pGWB14-LYX154 Sequencing Result | analyzer sequence | sequence record 247550
TCGGTCTTGCCTTGCTCGTCGGTGATGTACTTCACCAGCTCCGCGAAGTCGCTCTTCTTGATGGAGCGCA
TGGGGACGTGCTTGGCAATCACGCGCACCCCCCGGCCGTTTTAGCGGCTAAAAAAGTCATGGCTCTGCCC
TCGGGCGGACCACGCCCATCATGACCTTGCCAAGCTCGTCCTGCTTCTCTTCGATCTTCGCCAGCAGGGC
GAGGATCGTGGCATCACCGAACCGCGCCGTGCGCGGGTCGTCGGTGAGCCAGAGTTTCAGCAGGCCGCCC
AGGCGGCCCAGGTCGCCATTGATGCGGGCCAGCTCGCGGACGTGCTCATAGTCCACGACGCCCGTGATTT
TGTAGCCCTGGCCGACGGCCAGCAGGTAGGCCGACAGGCTCATGCCGGCCGCCGCCGCCTTTTCCTCAAT
CGCTCTTCGTTCGTCTGGAAGGCAGTACACCTTGATAGGTGGGCTGCCCTTCCTGGTTGGCTTGGTTTCA
TCAGCCATCCGCTTGCCCTCATCTGTTACGCCGGCGGTAGCCGGCCAGCCTCGCAGAGCAGGATTCCCGT
TGAGCACCGCCAGGTGCGAATAAGGGACAGTGAAGAAGGAACACCCGCTCGCGGGTGGGCCTACTTCACC
TATCCTGCCCGGCTGACGCCGTTGGATACACCAAGGAAAGTCTACACGAACCCTTTGGCAAAATCCTGTA
TATCGTGCGAAAAAGGATGGATATACCGAAAAAATCGCTATAATGACCCCGAAGCAGGGTTATGCAGCGG
AAAAGCGCCACGCTTCCCGAAGGGAGAAAGGCGGACAGGTATCCGGTAAGCGGCAGGGTCGGAACAGGAG
AGCGCACGAGGGAGCTTCCAGGGGGAAACGCCTGGTATCTTTATAGTCCTGTCGGGTTTCGCCACCTCTG
ACTTGAGCGTCGATTTTTGTGATGCTCGTCAGGGGGGCGGAGCCTATGGAAAAACGCCAGCAACGCGGCC
TTTTTACGGTTCCTGGCCTTTTGCTGGCCTTTTGCTCACATGTTCTTTCCTGCGTTATCCCCTGATTCTG
TGGATAACCGTATTACCGCCTTTGAGTGAGCTGATACCGCTCGCCGCAGCCGAACGACCGAGCGCAGCGA
GTCAGTGAGCGAGGAAGCGGAAGAGCGCCAGAAGGCCGCCAGAGAGGCCGAGCGCGGCCGTGAGGCTTGG
ACGCTAGGGCAGGGCATGAAAAAGCCCGTAGCGGGCTGCTACGGGCGTCTGACGCGGTGGAAAGGGGGAG
GGGATGTTGTCTACATGGCTCTGCTGTAGTGAGTGGGTTGCGCTCCGGCAGCGGTCCTGATCAATCGTCA
CCCTTTCTCGGTCCTTCAACGTTCCTGACAACGAGCCTCCTTTTCGCCAATCCATCGACAATCACCGCGA
GTCCCTGCTCGAACGCTGCGTCCGGACCGGCTTCGTCGAAGGCGTCTATCGCGGCCCGCAACAGCGGCGA
GAGCGGAGCCTGTTCAACGGTGCCGCCGCGCTCGCCGGCATCGCTGTCGCCGGCCTGCTCCTCAAGCACG
GCCCCAACAGTGAAGTAGCTGATTGTCATCAGCGCATTGACGGCGTCCCCGGCCGAAAAACCCGCCTCGC
AGAGGAAGCGAAGCTGCGCGTCGGCCGTTTCCATCTGCGGTGCGCCCGGTCGCGTGCCGGCATGGATGCG
CGCGCCATCGCGGTAGGCGAGCAGCGCCTGCCTGAAGCTGCGGGCATTCCCGATCAGAAATGAGCGCCAG
TCGTCGTCGGCTCTCGGCACCGAATGCGTATGATTCTCCGCCAGCATGGCTTCGGCCAGTGCGTCGAGCA
GCGCCCGCTTGTTCCTGAAGTGCCAGTAAAGCGCCGGCTGCTGAACCCCCAACCGTTCCGCCAGTTTGCG
TGTCGTCAGACCGTCTACGCCGACCTCGTTCAACAGGTCCAGGGCGGCACGGATCACTGTATTCGGCTGC
AACTTTGTCATGCTTGACACTTTATCACTGATAAACATAATATGTCCACCAACTTATCAGTGATAAAGAA
TCCGCGCGTTCAATCGGACCAGCGGAGGCTGGTCCGGAGGCCAGACGTGAAACCCAACATACCCCTGATC
GTAATTCTGAGCACTGTCGCGCTCGACGCTGTCGGCATCGGCCTGATTATGCCGGTGCTGCCGGGCCTCC
TGCGCGATCTGGTTCACTCGAACGACGTCACCGCCCACTATGGCATTCTGCTGGCGCTGTATGCGTTGGT
GCAATTTGCCTGCGCACCTGTGCTGGGCGCGCTGTCGGATCGTTTCGGGCGGCGGCCAATCTTGCTCGTC
TCGCTGGCCGGCGCCAGATCTGGGGAACCCTGTGGTTGGCATGCACATACAAATGGACGAACGGATAAAC
CTTTTCACGCCCTTTTAAATATCCGATTATTCTAATAAACGCTCTTTTCTCTTAGGTTTACCCGCCAATA
TATCCTGTCAAACACTGATAGTTTAAACTGAAGGCGGGAAACGACAATCTGATCATGAGCGGAGAATTAA
GGGAGTCACGTTATGACCCCCGCCGATGACGCGGGACAAGCCGTTTTACGTTTGGAACTGACAGAACCGC
AACGTTGAAGGAGCCACTCAGCCGCGGGTTTCTGGAGTTTAATGAGCTAAGCACATACGTCAGAAACCAT
TATTGCGCGTTCAAAAGTCGCCTAAGGTCACTATCAGCTAGCAAATATTTCTTGTCAAAAATGCTCCACT
GACGTTCCATAAATTCCCCTCGGTATCCAATTAGAGTCTCATATTCACTCTCAATCCAAATAATCTGCAC
CGGATCTGGATCGTTTCGCATGATTGAACAAGATGGATTGCACGCAGGTTCTCCGGCCGCTTGGGTGGAG
AGGCTATTCGGCTATGACTGGGCACAACAGACAATCGGCTGCTCTGATGCCGCCGTGTTCCGGCTGTCAG
CGCAGGGGCGCCCGGTTCTTTTTGTCAAGACCGACCTGTCCGGTGCCCTGAATGAACTGCAGGACGAGGC
AGCGCGGCTATCGTGGCTGGCCACGACGGGCGTTCCTTGCGCAGCTGTGCTCGACGTTGTCACTGAAGCG
GGAAGGGACTGGCTGCTATTGGGCGAAGTGCCGGGGCAGGATCTCCTGTCATCTCACCTTGCTCCTGCCG
AGAAAGTATCCATCATGGCTGATGCAATGCGGCGGCTGCATACGCTTGATCCGGCTACCTGCCCATTCGA
CCACCAAGCGAAACATCGCATCGAGCGAGCACGTACTCGGATGGAAGCCGGTCTTGTCGATCAGGATGAT
CTGGACGAAGAGCATCAGGGGCTCGCGCCAGCCGAACTGTTCGCCAGGCTCAAGGCGCGCATGCCCGACG
GCGATGATCTCGTCGTGACCCATGGCGATGCCTGCTTGCCGAATATCATGGTGGAAAATGGCCGCTTTTC
TGGATTCATCGACTGTGGCCGGCTGGGTGTGGCGGACCGCTATCAGGACATAGCGTTGGCTACCCGTGAT
ATTGCTGAAGAGCTTGGCGGCGAATGGGCTGACCGCTTCCTCGTGCTTTACGGTATCGCCGCTCCCGATT
CGCAGCGCATCGCCTTCTATCGCCTTCTTGACGAGTTCTTCTGAGCGGGACTCTGGGGTTCGAAATGACC
GACCAAGCGACGCCCAACCTGCCATCACGAGATTTCGATTCCACCGCCGCCTTCTATGAAAGGTTGGGCT
TCGGAATCGTTTTCCGGGACGCCGGCTGGATGATCCTCCAGCGCGGGGATCTCATGCTGGAGTTCTTCGC
CCACGGGATCTCTGCGGAACAGGCGGTCGAAGGTGCCGATATCATTACGACAGCAACGGCCGACAAGCAC
AACGCCACGATCCTGAGCGACAATATGATCGGGCCCGGCGTCCACATCAACGGCGTCGGCGGCGACTGCC
CAGGCAAGACCGAGATGCACCGCGATATCTTGCTGCGTTCGGATATTTTCGTGGAGTTCCCGCCACAGAC
CCGGATGATCCCCGATCGTTCAAACATTTGGCAATAAAGTTTCTTAAGATTGAATCCTGTTGCCGGTCTT
GCGATGATTATCATATAATTTCTGTTGAATTACGTTAAGCATGTAATAATTAACATGTAATGCATGACGT
TATTTATGAGATGGGTTTTTATGATTAGAGTCCCGCAATTATACATTTAATACGCGATAGAAAACAAAAT
ATAGCGCGCAAACTAGGATAAATTATCGCGCGCGGTGTCATCTATGTTACTAGATCGGGCCTCCTGTC
[82 nt withheld, positions 4269-4350]
GCTCTGAGGGA
[161 nt withheld, positions 4362-4522]
T
[41 nt withheld, positions 4524-4564]
T
[62 nt withheld, positions 4566-4627]
A
[35 nt withheld, positions 4629-4663]
CCTCCCTCAATCGGTTGAATGTCGCCCTTTTGTCTTTGGCCCAATACGCAAACCGCCTCTCCCCGCGCGT
TGGCCGATTCATTAATGCAGCTGGCACGACAGGTTTCCCGACTGGAAAGCGGGCAGTGAGCGCAACGCAA
TTAATGTGAGTTAGCTCACTCATTAGGCACCCCAGGCTTTACACTTTATGCTTCCGGCTCGTATGTTGTG
TGGAATTGTGAGCGGATAACAATTTCACACAGGAAACAGCTATGACCATGATTACGCCAAGCTTGCATGC
CTGCAGGTCCCCAGATTAGCCTTTTCAATTTCAGAAAGAATGCTAACCCACAGATGGTTAGAGAGGCTTA
CGCAGCAGGTCTCATCAAGACGATCTACCCGAGCAATAATCTCCAGGAAATCAAATACCTTCCCAAGAAG
GTTAAAGATGCAGTCAAAAGATTCAGGACTAACTGCATCAAGAACACAGAGAAAGATATATTTCTCAAGA
TCAGAAGTACTATTCCAGTATGGACGATTCAAGGCTTGCTTCACAAACCAAGGCAAGTAATAGAGATTGG
AGTCTCTAAAAAGGTAGTTCCCACTGAATCAAAGGCCATGGAGTCAAAGATTCAAATAGAGGACCTAACA
GAACTCGCCGTAAAGACTGGCGAACAGTTCATACAGAGTCTCTTACGACTCAATGACAAGAAGAAAATCT
TCGTCAACATGGTGGAGCACGACACACTTGTCTACTCCAAAAATATCAAAGATACAGTCTCAGAAGACCA
AAGGGCAATTGAGACTTTTCAACAAAGGGTAATATCCGGAAACCTCCTCGGATTCCATTGCCCAGCTATC
TGTCACTTTATTGTGAAGATAGTGGAAAAGGAAGGTGGCTCCTACAAATGCCATCATTGCGATAAAGGAA
AGGCCATCGTTGAAGATGCCTCTGCCGACAGTGGTCCCAAAGATGGACCCCCACCCACGAGGAGCATCGT
GGAAAAAGAAGACGTTCCAACCACGTCTTCAAAGCAAGTGGATTGATGTGATATCTCCACTGACGTAAGG
GATGACGCACAATCCCACTATCCTTCGCAAGACCCTTCCTCTATATAAGGAAGTTCATTTCATTTGGAGA
GAACACGGGGGACTCTAGAGTTATCAACAAGTTTGTACAAAAAAGCAGGCTTCCCATGGCATCATCGGAG
ATTGTGGATTCCGGTAGGTTCGCGGCCTCCGCCGGTGGTCAGAAATCACATTTCTCACAGACATGTAATT
TGTTGAGCCAATACTTGAAAGAGAAGAAAGGTTCATTTGGAGATCTCAGCCTTGGTATTCACCGCGCCGG
TACTACTACTACTATGGATTTATTCCCAATGATTGAGAAATCTGGTGAGTCAAATCCTCAGAAACCAATG
AATCTGTTTCCTCAAACTGAAGCAAAATCTGAACCGGAGAAAGCACAGATGACGATATTCTATGGCGGTC
AAGTTATTGTGTTTAACGATTTTCCGGCAGATAAAGCTAAGGAAATCATGCTTATGGCTACTTGTACCAA
AGGAAACAACAACAGTACTACTCAGATTCAAAAAACAGCTGAATCTGCTTCAGATTTGGTACCTCAGCCT
ATTATTTCTGGAGATTTACCAATTGCGAGACGAGCTTCACTTACTAGGTTTTTGGAGAAAAGAAAAGATA
GGCTAACTGCAAAAGCACCGTATCAATTAAGCAACGCAAATAAACAAGCAGCAGTTTCTGAAAACAAGGC
GTGGCTTGGATTGGGTGCTCAATTTCCAGTGAAAGCTGAGCAATTCTCGAGGACCCAGCTTTCTTGTACA
AAGTGGTTGATAACAGCGGGTTAATTAACATCTTTTACCCATACGATGTTCCTGACTATGCGGGCTATCC
CTATGACGTCCCGGACTATGCAGGATCCTATCCATATGACGTTCCAGATTACGCTGCTCAGTGCAGCGCT
TAGAGCTCGAATTTCCCCGATCGTTCAAACATTTGGCAATAAAGTTTCTTAAGATTGAATCCTGTTGCCG
GTCTTGCGATGATTATCATATAATTTCTGTTGAATTACGTTAAGCATGTAATAATTAACATGTAATGCAT
GACGTTATTTATGAGATGGGTTTTTATGATTAGAGTCCCGCAATTATACATTTAATACGCGATAGAAAAC
AAAATATAGCGCGCAAACTAGGATAAATTATCGCGCGCGGTGTCATCTATGTTACTAGATCGGGAATTAG
CTTCATCAACGCAAGACATGCGCACGACCGTCTGACAGGAGAGGAATTTCCGACGAGCACAGAAAGGACT
TGCTCTTGGACGTAGGCCTATTTCTCAGGCACATGTATCAAGTGTTCGGACGTGGGTTTTCGATGGTGTA
TCAGCCGCCGCCAACTGGGAGATGAGGAGGCTTTCTTGGGGGGCAGTCAGCAGTTCATTTCACAAGACAG
AGGAACTTGTAAGGAGATGCACTGATTTATCTTGGCGCAAACCAGCAGGACGAATTAGTGGGAATAGCCC
GCGAATATCTAAGTTATGCCTGTCGGCATGAGCAGAAACTTCCAATTCGAAACAGTTTGGAGAGGTTGTT
TTTGGGCATACCTTTTGTTAGTCAGCCTCTCGATTGCTCATCGTCATTACACAGTACCGAAGTTTGATCG
ATCTAGTAACATAGATGACACCGCGCGCGATAATTTATCCTAGTTTGCGCGCTATATTTTGTTTTCTATC
GCGTATTAAATGTATAATTGCGGGACTCTAATCATAAAAACCCATCTCATAAATAACGTCATGCATTACA
TGTTAATTATTACATGCTTAACGTAATTCAACAGAAATTATATGATAATCATCGCAAGACCGGCAACAGG
ATTCAATCTTAAGAAACTTTATTGCCAAATGTTTGAACGATCTGCTTCGACGCACTCCTTCTTTACTCCA
CCATCTCGTCCTTATTGAAAACGTGGGTAGCACCAAAACGAATCAAGTCGCTGGAACTGAAGTTACCAAT
CACGCTGGATGATTTGCCAGTTGGATTAATCTTGCCTTTCCCCGCATGAATAATATTGATGAATGCATGC
GTGAGGGGTATTTCGATTTTGGCAATAGCTGCAATTGCCGCGACATCCTCCAACGAGCATAATTCTTCAG
AAAAATAGCGATGTTCCATGTTGTCAGGGCATGCATGATGCACGTTATGAGGTGACGGTGCTAGGCAGTA
TTCCCTCAAAGTTTCATAGTCAGTATCATATTCATCATTGCATTCCTGCAAGAGAGAATTGAGACGCAAT
CCACACGCTGCGGCAACCTTCCGGCGTTCGTGGTCTATTTGCTCTTGGACGTTGCAAACGTAAGTGTTGG
ATCCCGGTCGGCATCTACTCTATTCCTTTGCCCTCGGACGAGTGCTGGGGCGTCGGTTTCCACTATCGGC
GAGTACTTCTACACAGCCATCGGTCCAGACGGCCGCGCTTCTGCGGGCGATTTGTGTACGCCCGACAGTC
CCGGCTCCGGATCGGACGATTGCGTCGCATCGACCCTGCGCCCAAGCTGCATCATCGAAATTGCCGTCAA
CCAAGCTCTGATAGAGTTGGTCAAGACCAATGCGGAGCATATACGCCCGGAGCCGCGGCGATCCTGCAAG
CTCCGGATGCCTCCGCTCGAAGTAGCGCGTCTGCTGCTCCATACAAGCCAACCACGGCCTCCAGAAGAAG
ATGTTGGCGACCTCGTATTGGGAATCCCCGAACATCGCCTCGCTCCAGTCAATGACCGCTGTTATGCGGC
CATTGTCCGTCAGGACATTGTTGGAGCCGAAATCCGCGTGCACGAGGTGCCGGACTTCGGGGCAGTCCTC
GGCCCAAAGCATCAGCTCATCGAGAGCCTGCGCGACGGACGCACTGACGGTGTCGTCCATCACAGTTTGC
CAGTGATACACATGGGGATCAGCAATCGCGCATATGAAATCACGCCATGTAGTGTATTGACCGATTCCTT
GCGGTCCGAATGGGCCGAACCCGCTCGTCTGGCTAAGATCGGCCGCAGCGATCGCATCCATGGCCTCCGC
GACCGGCTGCAGAACAGCGGGCAGTTCGGTTTCAGGCAGGTCTTGCAACGTGACACCCTGTGCACGGCGG
GAGATGCAATAGGTCAGGCTCTCGCTGAATTCCCCAATGTCAAGCACTTCCGGAATCGGGAGCGCGGCCG
ATGCAAAGTGCCGATAAACATAACGATCTTTGTAGAAACCATCGGCGCAGCTATTTACCCGCAGGACATA
TCCACGCCCTCCTACATCGAAGCTGAAAGCACGAGATTCTTCGCCCTCCGAGAGCTGCATCAGGTCGGAG
ACGCTGTCGAACTTTTCGATCAGAAACTTCTCGACAGACGTCGCGGTGAGTTCAGGCTTTTTCATATCGG
GGTCGTCCTCTCCAAATGAAATGAACTTCCTTATATAGAGGAAGGGTCTTGCGAAGGATAGTGGGATTGT
GCGTCATCCCTTACGTCAGTGGAGATATCACATCAATCCACTTGCTTTGAAGACGTGGTTGGAACGTCTT
CTTTTTCCACGATGCTCCTCGTGGGTGGGGGTCCATCTTTGGGACCACTGTCGGCAGAGGCATCTTGAAC
GATAGCCTTTCCTTTATCGCAATGATGGCATTTGTAGGTGCCACCTTCCTTTTCTACTGTCCTTTTGATG
AAGTGACAGATAGCTGGGCAATGGAATCCGAGGAGGTTTCCCGATATTACCCTTTGTTGAAAAGTCTCAA
TAGCCCTTTGGTCTTCTGAGACTGTATCTTTGATATTCTTGGAGTAGACGAGAGTGTCGTGCTCCACCAT
GTTGACGGATCTCTAGGACGCGTCCTAGAAGCTAATTCACTGGCCGTCGTTTTACAACGTCGTGACTGGG
AAAACCCTGGCGTTACCCAACTTAATCGCCTTGCAGCACATCCCCCTTTCGCCAGCTGGCGTAATAGCGA
AGAGGCCCGCACCGATCGCCCTTCCCAACAGTTGCGCAGCCTGAATG
[44 nt withheld, positions 9681-9724]
C
[141 nt withheld, positions 9726-9866]
CCTTTGACGTTGGAGTCCACGTTCTTT
[37 nt withheld, positions 9894-9930]
ACCCTATCTCGGGCTATTCTTTTGATTTATAAGGGATTTTGCCGATTTCGGAACCACCATCAAACAGGAT
TTTCGCCTGCTGGGGCAAACCAGCGTGGACCGCTTGCTGCAACTCTCTCAGGGCCAGGCGGTGAAGGGCA
ATCAGCTGTTGCCCGTCTCACTGGTGAAAAGAAAAACCACCCCAGTACATTAAAAACGTCCGCAATGTGT
TATTAAGTTGTCTAAGCGTCAATTTGTTTACACCACAATATATCCTGCCACCAGCCAGCCAACAGCTCCC
CGACCGGCAGCTCGGCACAAAATCACCACTCGATACAGGCAGCCCATCAGTCCGGGACGGCGTCAGCGGG
AGAGCCGTTGTAAGGCGGCAGACTTTGCTCATGTTACCGATGCTATTCGGAAGAACGGCAACTAAGCTGC
CGGGTTTGAAACACGGATGATCTCGCGGAGGGTAGCATGTTGATTGTAACGATGACAGAGCGTTGCTGCC
TGTGATCAAATATCATCTCCCTCGCAGAGATCCGAATTATCAGCCTTCTTATTCATTTCTCGCTTAACCG
TGACAGGCTGTCGATCTTGAGAACTATGCCGACATAATAGGAAATCGCTGGATAAAGCCGCTGAGGAAGC
TGAGTGGCGCTATTTCTTTAGAAGTGAACGTTGACGATATCAACTCCCCTATCCATTGCTCACCGAATGG
TACAGGTCGGGGACCCGAAGTTCCGACTGTCGGCCTGATGCATCCCCGGCTGATCGACCCCAGATCTGGG
GCTGAGAAAGCCCAGTAAGGAAACAACTGTAGGTTCGAGTCGCGAGATCCCCCGGAACCAAAGGAAGTAG
GTTAAACCCGCTCCGATCAGGCCGAGCCACGCCAGGCCGAGAACATTGGTTCCTGTAGGCATCGGGATTG
GCGGATCAAACACTAAAGCTACTGGAACGAGCAGAAGTCCTCCGGCCGCCAGTTGCCAGGCGGTAAAGGT
GAGCAGAGGCACGGGAGGTTGCCACTTGCGGGTCAGCACGGTTCCGAACGCCATGGAAACCGCCCCCGCC
AGGCCCGCTGCGACGCCGACAGGATCTAGCGCTGCGTTTGGTGTCAACACCAACAGCGCCACGCCCGCAG
TTCCGCAAATAGCCCCCAGGACCGCCATCAATCGTATCGGGCTACCTAGCAGAGCGGCAGAGATGAACAC
GACCATCAGCGGCTGCACAGCGCCTACCGTCGCCGCGACCCCGCCCGGCAGGCGGTAGACCGAAATAAAC
AACAAGCTCCAGAATAGCGAAATATTAAGTGCGCCGAGGATGAAGATGCGCATCCACCAGATTCCCGTTG
GAATCTGTCGGACGATCATCACGAGCAATAAACCCGCCGGCAACGCCCGCAGCAGCATACCGGCGACCCC
TCGGCCTCGCTGTTCGGGCTCCACGAAAACGCCGGACAGATGCGCCTTGTGAGCGTCCTTGGGGCCGTCC
TCCTGTTTGAAGACCGACAGCCCAATGATCTCGCCGTCGATGTAGGCGCCGAATGCCACGGCATCTCGCA
ACCGTTCAGCGAACGCCTCCATGGGCTTTTTCTCCTCGTGCTCGTAAACGGACCCGAACATCTCTGGAGC
TTTCTTCAGGGCCGACAATCGGATCTCGCGGAAATCCTGCACGTCGGCCGCTCCAAGCCGTCGAATCTGA
GCCTTAATCACAATTGTCAATTTTAATCCTCTGTTTATCGGCAGTTCGTAGAGCGCGCCGTGCGTCCCGA
GCGATACTGAGCGAAGCAAGTGCGTCGAGCAGTGCCCGCTTGTTCCTGAAATGCCAGTAAAGCGCTGGCT
GCTGAACCCCCAGCCGGAACTGACCCCACAAGGCCCTAGCGTTTGCAATGCACCAGGTCATCATTGACCC
AGGCGTGTTCCACCAGGCCGCTGCCTCGCAACTCTTCGCAGGCTTCGCCGACCTGCTCGCGCCACTTCTT
CACGCGGGTGGAATCCGATCCGCACATGAGGCGGAAGGTTTCCAGCTTGAGCGGGTACGGCTCCCGGTGC
GAGCTGAAATAGTCGAACATCCGTCGGGCCGTCGGCGACAGCTTGCGGTACTTCTCCCATATGAATTTCG
TGTAGTGGTCGCCAGCAAACAGCACGACGATTTCCTCGTCGATCAGGACCTGGCAACGGGACGTTTTCTT
GCCACGGTCCAGGACGCGGAAGCGGTGCAGCAGCGACACCGATTCCAGGTGCCCAACGCGGTCGGACGTG
AAGCCCATCGCCGTCGCCTGTAGGCGCGACAGGCATTCCTCGGCCTTCGTGTAATACCGGCCATTGATCG
ACCAGCCCAGGTCCTGGCAAAGCTCGTAGAACGTGAAGGTGATCGGCTCGCCGATAGGGGTGCGCTTCGC
GTACTCCAACACCTGCTGCCACACCAGTTCGTCATCGTCGGCCCGCAGCTCGACGCCGGTGTAGGTGATC
TTCACGTCCTTGTTGACGTGGAAAATGACCTTGTTTTGCAGCGCCTCGCGCGGGATTTTCTTGTTGCGCG
TGGTGAACAGGGCAGAGCGGGCCGTGTCGTTTGGCATCGCTCGCATCGTGTCCGGCCACGGCGCAATATC
GAACAAGGAAAGCTGCATTTCCTTGATCTGCTGCTTCGTGTGTTTCAGCAACGCGGCCTGCTTGGCCTCG
CTGACCTGTTTTGCCAGGTCCTCGCCGGCGGTTTTTCGCTTCTTGGTCGTCATAGTTCCTCGCGTGTCGA
TGGTCATCGACTTCGCCAAACCTGCCGCCTCCTGTTCGAGACGACGCGAACGCTCCACGGCGGCCGATGG
CGCGGGCAGGGCAGGGGGAGCCAGTTGCACGCTGTCGCGCTCGATCTTGGCCGTAGCTTGCTGGACCATC
GAGCCGACGGACTGGAAGGTTTCGCGGGGCGCACGCATGACGGTGCGGCTTGCGATGGTTTCGGCATCCT
CGGCGGAAAACCCCGCGTCGATCAGTTCTTGCCTGTATGCCTTCCGGTCAAACGTCCGATTCATTCACCC
TCCTTGCGGGATTGCCCCGACTCACGCCGGGGCAATGTGCCCTTATTCCTGATTTGACCCGCCTGGTGCC
TTGGTGTCCAGATAATCCACCTTATCGGCAATGAAGTCGGTCCCGTAGACCGTCTGGCCGTCCTTCTCGT
ACTTGGTATTCCGAATCTTGCCCTGCACGAATACCAGCGACCCCTTGCCCAAATACTTGCCGTGGGCCTC
GGCCTGAGAGCCAAAACACTTGATGCGGAAGAAGTCGGTGCGCTCCTGCTTGTCGCCGGCATCGTTGCGC
CACATCTAGGTACTAAAACAATTCATCCAGTAAAATATAATATTTTATTTTCTCCCAATCAGGCTTGATC
CCCAGTAAGTCAAAAAATAGCTCGACATACTGTTCTTCCCCGATATCCTCCCTGATCGACCGGACGCAGA
AGGCAATGTCATACCACTTGTCCGCCCTGCCGCTTCTCCCAAGATCAATAAAGCCACTTACTTTGCCATC
TTTCACAAAGATGTTGCTGTCTCCCAGGTCGCCGTGGGAAAAGACAAGTTCCTCTTCGGGCTTTTCCGTC
TTTAAAAAATCATACAGCTCGCGCGGATCTTTAAATGGAGTGTCTTCTTCCCAGTTTTCGCAATCCACAT
CGGCCAGATCGTTATTCAGTAAGTAATCCAATTCGGCTAAGCGGCTGTCTAAGCTATTCGTATAGGGACA
ATCCGATATGTCGATGGAGTGAAAGAGCCTGATGCACTCCGCATACAGCTCGATAATCTTTTCAGGGCTT
TGTTCATCTTCATACTCTTCCGAGCAAAGGACGCCATCGGCCTCACTCATGAGCAGATTGCTCCAGCCAT
CATGCCGTTCAAAGTGCAGGACCTTTGGAACAGGCAGCTTTCCTTCCAGCCATAGCATCATGTCCTTTTC
CCGTTCCACATCATAGGTGGTCCCTTTATACCGGCTGTCCGTCATTTTTAAATATAGGTTTTCATTTTCT
CCCACCAGCTTATATACCTTAGCAGGAGACATTCCTTCCGTATCTTTTACGCAGCGGTATTTTTCGATCA
GTTTTTTCAATTCCGGTGATATTCTCATTTTAGCCATTTATTATTTCCTTCCTCTTTTCTACAGTATTTA
AAGATACCCCAAGAAGCTAATTATAACAAGACGAACTCCAATTCACTGTTCCTTGCATTCTAAAACCTTA
AATACCAGAAAACAGCTTTTTCAAAGTTGTTTTCAAAGTTGGCGTATAACATAGTATCGACGGAGCCGAT
TTTGAAACCACAATTATGGGTGATGCTGCCAACTTACTGATTTAGTGTATGATGGTGTTTTTGAGGTGCT
CCAGTGGCTTCTGTTTCTATCAGCTGTCCCTCCTGTTCAGCTACTGACGGGGTGGTGCGTAACGGCAAAA
GCACCGCCGGACATCAGCGCTATCTCTGCTCTCACTGCCGTAAAACATGGCAACTGCAGTTCACTTACAC
CGCTTCTCAACCCGGTACGCACCAGAAAATCATTGATATGGCCATGAATGGCGTTGGATGCCGGGCAACA
GCCCGCATTATGGGCGTTGGCCTCAACACGATTTTACGTCACTTAAAAAACTCAGGCCGCAGTCGGTAAC
CTCGCGCATACAGCCGGGCAGTGACGTCATCGTCTGCGCGGAAATGGACGAACAGTGGGGCTATGTCGGG
GCTAAATCGCGCCAGCGCTGGCTGTTTTACGCGTATGACAGTCTCCGGAAGACGGTTGTTGCGCACGTAT
TCGGTGAACGCACTATGGCGACGCTGGGGCGTCTTATGAGCCTGCTGTCACCCTTTGACGTGGTGATATG
GATGACGGATGGCTGGCCGCTGTATGAATCCCGCCTGAAGGGAAAGCTGCACGTAATCAGCAAGCGATAT
ACGCAGCGAATTGAGCGGCATAACCTGAATCTGAGGCAGCACCTGGCACGGCTGGGACGGAAGTCGCTGT
CGTTCTCAAAATCGGTGGAGCTGCATGACAAAGTCATCGGGCATTATCTGAACATAAAACACTATCAATA
AGTTGGAGTCATTACCCAATTATGATAGAATTTACAAGCTATAAGGTTATTGTCCTGGGTTTCAAGCATT
AGTCCATGCAAGTTTTTATGCTTTGCCCATTCTATAGATATATTGATAAGCGCGCTGCCTATGCCTTGCC
CCCTGAAATCCTTACATACGGCGATATCTTCTATATAAAAGATATATTATCTTATCAGTATTGTCAATAT
ATTCAAGGCAATCTGCCTCCTCATCCTCTTCATCCTCTTCGTCTTGGTAGCTTTTTAAATATGGCGCTTC
ATAGAGTAATTCTGTAAAGGTCCAATTCTCGTTTTCATACCTCGGTATAATCTTACCTATCACCTCAAAT
GGTTCGCTGGGTTTATCGCACCCCCGAACACGAGCACGGCACCCGCGACCACTATGCCAAGAATGCCCAA
GGTAAAAATTGCCGGCCCCGCCATGAAGTCCGTGAATGCCCCGACGGCCGAAGTGAAGGGCAGGCCGCCA
CCCAGGCCGCCGCCCTCACTGCCCGGCACCTGGTCGCTGAATGTCGATGCCAGCACCTGCGGCACGTCAA
TGCTTCCGGGCGTCGCGCTCGGGCTGATCGCCCATCCCGTTACTGCCCCGATCCCGGCAATGGCAAGGAC
TGCCAGCGCTGCCATTTTTGGGGTGAGGCCGTTCGCGGCCGAGGGGCGCAGCCCCTGGGGGGATGGGAGG
CCCGCGTTAGCGGGCCGGGAGGGTTCGAGAAGGGGGGGCACCCCCCTTCGGCGTGCGCGGTCACGCGCAC
AGGGCGCAGCCCTGGTTAAAAACAAGGTTTATAAATATTGGTTTAAAAGCAGGTTAAAAGACAGGTTAGC
GGTGGCCGAAAAACGGGCGGAAACCCTTGCAAATGCTGGATTTTCTGCCTGTGGACAGCCCCTCAAATGT
CAATAGGTGCGCCCCTCATCTGTCAGCACTCTGCCCCTCAAGTGTCAAGGATCGCGCCCCTCATCTGTCA
GTAGTCGCGCCCCTCAAGTGTCAATACCGCAGGGCACTTATCCCCAGGCTTGTCCACATCATCTGTGGGA
AACTCGCGTAAAATCAGGCGTTTTCGCCGATTTGCGAGGCTGGCCAGCTCCACGTCGCCGGCCGAAATCG
AGCCTGCCCCTCATCTGTCAACGCCGCGCCGGGTGAGTCGGCCCCTCAAGTGTCAACGTCCGCCCCTCAT
CTGTCAGTGAGGGCCAAGTTTTCCGCGAGGTATCCACAACGCCGGCGGCCGCGGTGTCTCGCACACGGCT
TCGACGGCGTTTCTGGCGCGTTTGCAGGGCCATAGACGGCCGCCAGCCCAGCGGCGAGGGCAACCAGCCC
GGTGAGCGTCGGAAAGGCGC
